>Addgene plasmid #227262 | qTAG-KO-Puro | addgene full sequence | sequence record 452000 | Addgene NGS Result
TCGCGCGTTTCGGTGATGACGGTGAAAACCTCTGACACATGCAGCTCCCGGAGACGGTCACAGCTTGTCT
GTAAGCGGATGCCGGGAGCAGACAAGCCCGTCAGGGCGCGTCAGCGGGTGTTGGCGGGTGTCGGGGCTGG
CTTAACTATGCGGCATCAGAGCAGATTGTACTGAGAGTGCACCATATGCGGTGTGAAATACCGCACAGAT
GCGTAAGGAGAAAATACCGCATCAGGCGCCATTCGCCATTCAGGCTGCGCAACTGTTGGGAAGGGCGATC
GGTGCGGGCCTCTTCGCTATTACGCCAGCTGGCGAAAGGGGGATGTGCTGCAAGGCGATTAAGTTGGGTA
ACGCCAGGGTTTTCCCAGTCACGACGTTGTAAAACGACGGCCAGTGAATTCGGAGGAAGCGGAGGATCTG
GCGGTACCACGCGTTACCGTTCGTATAGCATACATTATACGAAGTTATCTGGATCCGGAGCTACTAACTT
CAGCCTGCTGAAGCAGGCCGGAGACGTGGAGGAGAACCCTGGACCTTCTAGAATGACCGAGTACAAGCCC
ACGGTGCGCCTCGCCACCCGCGACGACGTCCCCAGGGCCGTACGCACCCTCGCCGCCGCGTTCGCCGACT
ACCCCGCCACGCGCCACACCGTCGATCCGGACCGCCACATCGAGCGGGTCACCGAGCTGCAAGAACTCTT
CCTCACGCGCGTCGGGCTCGACATCGGCAAGGTGTGGGTCGCGGACGACGGCGCCGCGGTGGCGGTCTGG
ACCACGCCGGAGAGCGTCGAAGCGGGGGCGGTGTTCGCCGAGATCGGCCCGCGCATGGCCGAGTTGAGCG
GTTCCCGGCTGGCCGCGCAGCAACAGATGGAAGGCCTCCTGGCGCCGCACCGGCCCAAGGAGCCCGCGTG
GTTCCTGGCCACCGTCGGCGTCTCGCCCGACCACCAGGGCAAGGGTCTGGGCAGCGCCGTCGTGCTCCCC
GGAGTGGAGGCGGCCGAGCGCGCCGGGGTGCCCGCCTTCCTGGAGACCTCCGCGCCCCGCAACCTCCCCT
TCTACGAGCGGCTCGGCTTCACCGTCACCGCCGACGTCGAGGTGCCCGAAGGACCGCGCACCTGGTGCAT
GACCCGCAAGCCCGGTGCCCCCGGGATAACTTCGTATAGCATACATTATACGAACGGTAGCATGGGTGGC
GGTTCCTGACAGACATGAAACTTGTTTATTGCAGCTTATAATGGTTACAAATAAAGCAATAGCATCACAA
ATTTCACAAATAAAGCATTTTTTTCACTGCATTCTAGTTGTGGTTTGTCCAAACTCATCAATGTATCTTA
CTCGAGACCGGTAAGAGCAAGTGAAAGCTTGGCGTAATCATGGTCATAGCTGTTTCCTGTGTGAAATTGT
TATCCGCTCACAATTCCACACAACATACGAGCCGGAAGCATAAAGTGTAAAGCCTGGGGTGCCTAATGAG
TGAGCTAACTCACATTAATTGCGTTGCGCTCACTGCCCGCTTTCCAGTCGGGAAACCTGTCGTGCCAGCT
GCATTAATGAATCGGCCAACGCGCGGGGAGAGGCGGTTTGCGTATTGGGCGCTCTTCCGCTTCCTCGCTC
ACTGACTCGCTGCGCTCGGTCGTTCGGCTGCGGCGAGCGGTATCAGCTCACTCAAAGGCGGTAATACGGT
TATCCACAGAATCAGGGGATAACGCAGGAAAGAACATGTGAGCAAAAGGCCAGCAAAAGGCCAGGAACCG
TAAAAAGGCCGCGTTGCTGGCGTTTTTCCATAGGCTCCGCCCCCCTGACGAGCATCACAAAAATCGACGC
TCAAGTCAGAGGTGGCGAAACCCGACAGGACTATAAAGATACCAGGCGTTTCCCCCTGGAAGCTCCCTCG
TGCGCTCTCCTGTTCCGACCCTGCCGCTTACCGGATACCTGTCCGCCTTTCTCCCTTCGGGAAGCGTGGC
GCTTTCTCATAGCTCACGCTGTAGGTATCTCAGTTCGGTGTAGGTCGTTCGCTCCAAGCTGGGCTGTGTG
CACGAACCCCCCGTTCAGCCCGACCGCTGCGCCTTATCCGGTAACTATCGTCTTGAGTCCAACCCGGTAA
GACACGACTTATCGCCACTGGCAGCAGCCACTGGTAACAGGATTAGCAGAGCGAGGTATGTAGGCGGTGC
TACAGAGTTCTTGAAGTGGTGGCCTAACTACGGCTACACTAGAAGAACAGTATTTGGTATCTGCGCTCTG
CTGAAGCCAGTTACCTTCGGAAAAAGAGTTGGTAGCTCTTGATCCGGCAAACAAACCACCGCTGGTAGCG
GTGGTTTTTTTGTTTGCAAGCAGCAGATTACGCGCAGAAAAAAAGGATCTCAAGAAGATCCTTTGATCTT
TTCTACGGGGTCTGACGCTCAGTGGAACGAAAACTCACGTTAAGGGATTTTGGTCATGAGATTATCAAAA
AGGATCTTCACCTAGATCCTTTTAAATTAAAAATGAAGTTTTAAATCAATCTAAAGTATATATGAGTAAA
CTTGGTCTGACAGTTACCAATGCTTAATCAGTGAGGCACCTATCTCAGCGATCTGTCTATTTCGTTCATC
CATAGTTGCCTGACTCCCCGTCGTGTAGATAACTACGATACGGGAGGGCTTACCATCTGGCCCCAGTGCT
GCAATGATACCGCGAGACCCACGCTCACCGGCTCCAGATTTATCAGCAATAAACCAGCCAGCCGGAAGGG
CCGAGCGCAGAAGTGGTCCTGCAACTTTATCCGCCTCCATCCAGTCTATTAATTGTTGCCGGGAAGCTAG
AGTAAGTAGTTCGCCAGTTAATAGTTTGCGCAACGTTGTTGCCATTGCTACAGGCATCGTGGTGTCACGC
TCGTCGTTTGGTATGGCTTCATTCAGCTCCGGTTCCCAACGATCAAGGCGAGTTACATGATCCCCCATGT
TGTGCAAAAAAGCGGTTAGCTCCTTCGGTCCTCCGATCGTTGTCAGAAGTAAGTTGGCCGCAGTGTTATC
ACTCATGGTTATGGCAGCACTGCATAATTCTCTTACTGTCATGCCATCCGTAAGATGCTTTTCTGTGACT
GGTGAGTACTCAACCAAGTCATTCTGAGAATAGTGTATGCGGCGACCGAGTTGCTCTTGCCCGGCGTCAA
TACGGGATAATACCGCGCCACATAGCAGAACTTTAAAAGTGCTCATCATTGGAAAACGTTCTTCGGGGCG
AAAACTCTCAAGGATCTTACCGCTGTTGAGATCCAGTTCGATGTAACCCACTCGTGCACCCAACTGATCT
TCAGCATCTTTTACTTTCACCAGCGTTTCTGGGTGAGCAAAAACAGGAAGGCAAAATGCCGCAAAAAAGG
GAATAAGGGCGACACGGAAATGTTGAATACTCATACTCTTCCTTTTTCAATATTATTGAAGCATTTATCA
GGGTTATTGTCTCATGAGCGGATACATATTTGAATGTATTTAGAAAAATAAACAAATAGGGGTTCCGCGC
ACATTTCCCCGAAAAGTGCCACCTGACGTCTAAGAAACCATTATTATCATGACATTAACCTATAAAAATA
GGCGTATCACGAGGCCCTTTCGTC
Features (pLannotate 1.2.2; 14 found; start..end, strand, type, name):
    137..236     +  misc_feature   bom (fragment): basis of mobility region from pBR322
    242..399     -  CDS            lacZα (fragment): LacZα fragment of β-galactosidase; lacZ fragment
    435..468     +  protein_bind   lox71: Left element (LE) mutant of loxP (Araki et al., 2010). Cre-mediated recombination occurs in the 8-bp core sequence (GCATACAT). Cre recombinase
    543..1139    +  CDS            PuroR (fragment): puromycin N-acetyltransferase; pac from Streptomyces; confers resistance to puromycin
   1146..1179    +  protein_bind   lox66: Right element (RE) mutant of loxP (Araki et al., 2010). Cre-mediated recombination occurs in the 8-bp core sequence (GCATACAT). Cre recombinase
   1209..1330    +  polyA_signal   SV40 poly(A) signal: SV40 polyadenylation signal
   1397..1413    -  protein_bind   lac operator: The lac repressor binds to the lac operator to inhibit transcription in E. coli. This inhibition can be relieved by adding lactose or isopropyl-β-D-thiogalactopyranoside (IPTG). lac repressor encoded by lacI
   1421..1451    -  promoter       lac promoter: promoter for the E. coli lac operon
   1466..1487    -  protein_bind   CAP binding site: CAP binding activates transcription in the presence of cAMP. E. coli catabolite activator protein
   1500..1592    -  CDS            lacI (fragment): lac repressor; lacI; The lac repressor binds to the lac operator to inhibit transcription in E. coli. This inhibition can be relieved by adding lactose or isopropyl-β-D-thiogalactopyranoside (IPTG).
   1775..2363    -  rep_origin     ori: high-copy-number ColE1/pMB1/pBR322/pUC origin of replication
   2534..3394    -  CDS            AmpR: β-lactamase; bla; confers resistance to ampicillin, carbenicillin, and related antibiotics
   3395..3499    -  promoter       AmpR promoter: bla
   3594..35      +  CDS            rop (fragment) (across the origin): Rop protein, which maintains plasmids at low copy number; rop
