[The description below was written by a language model from this plasmid's Addgene catalogue record and pLannotate feature annotations shown in this document.]
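Description:
qTAG-KO-Puro is an empty donor-cassette backbone from the qTAG plasmid series for CRISPR-based editing of endogenous loci in mammalian cells. It is built on pUC19, and the sequenced record is about 3.6 kb. In E. coli it is propagated through the high-copy ColE1/pUC origin and selected with ampicillin via the β-lactamase gene and its native promoter. Remnants of the pUC19 cloning region (a lacZα fragment, lac promoter, lac operator and CAP binding site, plus short lacI, bom and rop fragments) flank the cassette and have no stated role in its function.

The payload is a promoterless puromycin N-acetyltransferase coding sequence bracketed by lox71 and lox66 sites and followed by an SV40 polyadenylation signal. No gene insert is present, and no mammalian promoter is annotated. According to the catalogue purpose, the user adds homology arms so that a 2A-Puro cassette is inserted at the N-terminus of a target gene by homology-directed repair. The 2A element itself is not annotated in the feature table, though there is an unannotated gap between lox71 and PuroR. In such a design, puromycin resistance would be driven by the endogenous promoter of the targeted locus, so selection enriches for correctly integrated cells. The downstream poly(A) signal would be expected to terminate transcription ahead of the native coding sequence, giving a selectable knock-out. The lox71 and lox66 sites are left- and right-element mutants of loxP, which allows Cre-mediated recombination at the selection marker, although the record does not spell out the intended use of these sites.
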