Addgene plasmid #227262: qTAG-KO-Puro
Purpose: (Empty Backbone) Empty selectable Knock-Out donor cassette. Integrate homology arms to target the N-terminus insertion of a 2A-Puro cassette
Depositing lab: Laurence Pelletier. Publication: qTAG: an adaptable plasmid scaffold for CRISPR-based endogenous tagging. Philip R, Sharma A, Matellan L, Erpf AC, Hsu WH, Tkach JM, Wyatt HDM, Pelletier L. EMBO J. 2024 Dec 12. doi: 10.1038/s44318-024-00337-5. PubMed 39668248.
Backbone
  Vector backbone: pUC19
  Backbone manufacturer: Invitrogen
  Backbone size (bp): 2686
  Vector type: Mammalian Expression, CRISPR ; Donor Cassette
  Selectable markers: Puromycin
Growth in bacteria
  Bacterial resistance: Ampicillin, 100 μg/mL
  Growth temperature: 37°C
  Growth strain: DH5alpha
  Copy number: High Copy
Gene/Insert
  Gene/Insert name: None
Terms and licenses: Academic/Nonprofit Terms; Industry Terms: Not Available to Industry
How to cite: qTAG-KO-Puro was a gift from Laurence Pelletier (Addgene plasmid # 227262 ; http://n2t.net/addgene:227262 ; RRID:Addgene_227262)
